>Addgene plasmid #122473 | pcDNa3.1(+)_A009-H19 | addgene full sequence | sequence record 343511 | Addgene NGS Result
TGCTCTGATGCCGCATAGTTAAGCCAGTATCTGCTCCCTGCTTGTGTGTTGGAGGTCGCTGAGTAGTGCG
CGAGCAAAATTTAAGCTACAACAAGGCAAGGCTTGACCGACAATTGCATGAAGAATCTGCTTAGGGTTAG
GCGTTTTGCGCTGCTTCGCGATGTACGGGCCAGATATACGCGTTGACATTGATTATTGACTAGTTATTAA
TAGTAATCAATTACGGGGTCATTAGTTCATAGCCCATATATGGAGTTCCGCGTTACATAACTTACGGTAA
ATGGCCCGCCTGGCTGACCGCCCAACGACCCCCGCCCATTGACGTCAATAATGACGTATGTTCCCATAGT
AACGCCAATAGGGACTTTCCATTGACGTCAATGGGTGGAGTATTTACGGTAAACTGCCCACTTGGCAGTA
CATCAAGTGTATCATATGCCAAGTACGCCCCCTATTGACGTCAATGACGGTAAATGGCCCGCCTGGCATT
ATGCCCAGTACATGACCTTATGGGACTTTCCTACTTGGCAGTACATCTACGTATTAGTCATCGCTATTAC
CATGGTGATGCGGTTTTGGCAGTACATCAATGGGCGTGGATAGCGGTTTGACTCACGGGGATTTCCAAGT
CTCCACCCCATTGACGTCAATGGGAGTTTGTTTTGGCACCAAAATCAACGGGACTTTCCAAAATGTCGTA
ACAACTCCGCCCCATTGACGCAAATGGGCGGTAGGCGTGTACGGTGGGAGGTCTATATAAGCAGAGCTCT
CTGGCTAACTAGAGAACCCACTGCTTACTGGCTTATCGAAATTAATACGACTCACTATAGGGAGACCCAA
GCTGGCTAGCGTTTAAACTTAAGCTTGGGAGGGGGTGGGATGGGTGGGGGGTAACGGGGGAAACTGGGGA
AGTGGGGAACCGAGGGGCAACCAGGGGAAGATGGGGTGCTGGAGGAGAGCTTGTGGGAGCCAAGGAGCAC
CTTGGACATCTGGAGTCTGGCAGGAGTGATGACGGGTGGAGGGGCTAGCTCGAGGCAGGGCTGGTGGGGC
CTGAGGCCAGTGAGGAGTGTGGAGTAGGCGCCCAGGCATCGTGCAGACAGGGCGACATCAGCTGGGGACG
ATGGGCCTGAGCTAGGGCTGGAAAGAAGGGGGAGCCAGGCATTCATCCCGGTCACTTTTGGTTACAGGAC
GTGGCAGCTGGTTGGACGAGGGGAGCTGGTGGGCAGGGTTTGATCCCAGGGCCTGGGCAACGGAGGTGTA
GCTGGCAGCAGCGGGCAGGTGAGGACCCCATCTGCCGGGCAGGTGAGTCCCTTCCCTCCCCAGGCCTCGC
TTCCCCAGCCTTCTGAAAGAAGGAGGTTTAGGGGATCGAGGGCTGGCGGGGAGAAGCAGACACCCTCCCA
GCAGAGGGGCAGGATGGGGGCAGGAGAGTTAGCAAAGGTGACATCTTCTCGGGGGGAGCCGAGACTGCGC
AAGGCTGGGGGGTTATGGGCCCGTTCCAGGCAGAAAGAGCAAGAGGGCAGGGAGGGAGCACAGGGGTGGC
CAGCGTAGGGTCCAGCACGTGGGGTGGTACCCCAGGCCTGGGTCAGACAGGGACATGGCAGGGGACACAG
GACAGAGGGGTCCCCAGCTGCCACCTCACCCACCGCAATTCATTTAGTAGCAGGCACAGGGGCAGCTCCG
GCACGGCTTTCTCAGGCCTATGCCGGAGCCTCGAGGGCTGGAGAGCGGGAAGACAGGCAGTGCTCGGGGA
GTTGCAGCAGGACGTCACCAGGAGGGCGAAGCGGCCACGGGAGGGGGGCCCCGGGACATTGCGCAGCAAG
GAGGCTGCAGGGGCTCGGCCTGCGGGCGCCGGTCCCACGAGGCACTGCGGCCCAGGGTCTGGTGCGGAGA
GGGCCCACAGTGGACTTGGTGACGCTGTATGCCCTCACCGCTCAGCCCCTGGGGCTGGCTTGGCAGACAG
TACAGCATCCAGGGGAGTCAAGGGCATGGGGCGAGACCAGACTAGGCGAGGCGGGCGGGGCGGAGTGAAT
GAGCTCTCAGGAGGGAGGATGGTGCAGGCAGGGGTGAGGAGCGCAGCGGGCGGCGAGCGGGAGGCACTGG
CCTCCAGAGCCCGTGGCCAAGGCGGGCCTCGCGGGCGGCGACGGAGCCGGGATCGGTGCCTCAGCGTTCG
GGCTGGAGACGAGGCCAGGTCTCCAGCTGGGGTGGACGTGCCCACCAGCTGCCGAAGGCCAAGACGCCAG
GTCCGGTGGACGTGACAAGCAGGACATGACATGGTCCGGTGTGACGGCGAGGACAGAGGAGGCGCGTCCG
GCCTTCCTGAACACCTTAGGCTGGTGGGGCTGCGGCAAGAAGCGGGTCTGTTTCTTTACTTCCTCCACGG
AGTCGGCACACTATGGCTGCCCTCTGGGCTCCCAGAACCCACAACATGAAAGAAATGGTGCTACCCAGCT
CAAGCCTGGGCCTTTGAATCCGGACACAAAACCCTCTAGCTTGGAAATGAATATGCTGCACTTTACAACC
ACTGCACTACCTGACTCAGGAATCGGCTCTGGAAGGTGAAGCTAGAGGAACCAGACCTCATCAGCCCAAC
ATCAAAGACACCATCGGAACAGCAGCGCCCGCAGCACCCACCCCGCACCGGCGACTCCATCTTCATGGCC
ACCCCCTGCGGCGGACGGTTGACCACCAGCCACCACATCATCCCAGAGCTGAGCTCCTCCAGCGGGATGA
CGCCGTCCCCACCACCTCCCTCTTCTTCTTTTTCATCCTTCTGTCTCTTTGTTTCTGAGCTTTCCTGTCT
TTCCTTTTTTCTGAGAGATTCAAAGCCTCCACGACTCTGTTTCCCCCGTCCCTTCTGAATTTAATTTGCA
CTAAGTCATTTGCACTGGTTGGAGTTGTGGAGACGGCCTTGAGTCTCAGTACGAGTGTGCGTGAGTGTGA
GCCACCTTGGCAAGTGCCTGTGCAGGGCCCGGCCGCCCTCCATCTGGGCCGGGTGACTGGGCGCCGGCTG
TGTGCCCGAGGCCTCACCCTGCCCTCGCCTAGTCTGGAAGCTCCGACCGACATCACGGAGCAGCCTTCAA
GCATTCCATTACGCCCCATCTCGCTCTGTGCCCCTCCCCACCAGGGCTTCAGCAGGAGCCCTGGACTCAT
CATCAATAAACACTGTTACAGCAAAAAAAAAAAAAAAATCTAGAGGGCCCGTTTAAACCCGCTGATCAGC
CTCGACTGTGCCTTCTAGTTGCCAGCCATCTGTTGTTTGCCCCTCCCCCGTGCCTTCCTTGACCCTGGAA
GGTGCCACTCCCACTGTCCTTTCCTAATAAAATGAGGAAATTGCATCGCATTGTCTGAGTAGGTGTCATT
CTATTCTGGGGGGTGGGGTGGGGCAGGACAGCAAGGGGGAGGATTGGGAAGACAATAGCAGGCATGCTGG
GGATGCGGTGGGCTCTATGGCTTCTGAGGCGGAAAGAACCAGCTGGGGCTCTAGGGGGTATCCCC
[124 nt withheld, positions 3496-3619]
C
[91 nt withheld, positions 3621-3711]
A
[49 nt withheld, positions 3713-3761]
CCTTTGACGTTGGAGTCCACGTTCTTT
[37 nt withheld, positions 3789-3825]
ACCCTATCTCGGTCTATTCTTTTGATTTATAAGGGATTTTGCCGATTTCGGCCTATTGGTTAAAAAATGA
GCTGATTTAACAAAAATTTAACGCGAATTAATTCTGTGGAATGTGTGTCAGTTAGGGTGTGGAAAGTCCC
CAGGCTCCCCAGCAGGCAGAAGTATGCAAAGCATGCATCTCAATTAGTCAGCAACCAGGTGTGGAAAGTC
CCCAGGCTCCCCAGCAGGCAGAAGTATGCAAAGCATGCATCTCAATTAGTCAGCAACCATAGTCCCGCCC
CTAACTCCGCCCATCCCGCCCCTAACTCCGCCCAGTTCCGCCCATTCTCCGCCCCATGGCTGACTAATTT
TTTTTATTTATGCAGAGGCCGAGGCCGCCTCTGCCTCTGAGCTATTCCAGAAGTAGTGAGGAGGCTTTTT
TGGAGGCCTAGGCTTTTGCAAAAAGCTCCCGGGAGCTTGTATATCCATTTTCGGATCTGATCAAGAGACA
GGATGAGGATCGTTTCGCATGATTGAACAAGATGGATTGCACGCAGGTTCTCCGGCCGCTTGGGTGGAGA
GGCTATTCGGCTATGACTGGGCACAACAGACAATCGGCTGCTCTGATGCCGCCGTGTTCCGGCTGTCAGC
GCAGGGGCGCCCGGTTCTTTTTGTCAAGACCGACCTGTCCGGTGCCCTGAATGAACTGCAGGACGAGGCA
GCGCGGCTATCGTGGCTGGCCACGACGGGCGTTCCTTGCGCAGCTGTGCTCGACGTTGTCACTGAAGCGG
GAAGGGACTGGCTGCTATTGGGCGAAGTGCCGGGGCAGGATCTCCTGTCATCTCACCTTGCTCCTGCCGA
GAAAGTATCCATCATGGCTGATGCAATGCGGCGGCTGCATACGCTTGATCCGGCTACCTGCCCATTCGAC
CACCAAGCGAAACATCGCATCGAGCGAGCACGTACTCGGATGGAAGCCGGTCTTGTCGATCAGGATGATC
TGGACGAAGAGCATCAGGGGCTCGCGCCAGCCGAACTGTTCGCCAGGCTCAAGGCGCGCATGCCCGACGG
CGAGGATCTCGTCGTGACCCATGGCGATGCCTGCTTGCCGAATATCATGGTGGAAAATGGCCGCTTTTCT
GGATTCATCGACTGTGGCCGGCTGGGTGTGGCGGACCGCTATCAGGACATAGCGTTGGCTACCCGTGATA
TTGCTGAAGAGCTTGGCGGCGAATGGGCTGACCGCTTCCTCGTGCTTTACGGTATCGCCGCTCCCGATTC
GCAGCGCATCGCCTTCTATCGCCTTCTTGACGAGTTCTTCTGAGCGGGACTCTGGGGTTCGAAATGACCG
ACCAAGCGACGCCCAACCTGCCATCACGAGATTTCGATTCCACCGCCGCCTTCTATGAAAGGTTGGGCTT
CGGAATCGTTTTCCGGGACGCCGGCTGGATGATCCTCCAGCGCGGGGATCTCATGCTGGAGTTCTTCGCC
CACCCCAACTTGTTTATTGCAGCTTATAATGGTTACAAATAAAGCAATAGCATCACAAATTTCACAAATA
AAGCATTTTTTTCACTGCATTCTAGTTGTGGTTTGTCCAAACTCATCAATGTATCTTATCATGTCTGTAT
ACCGTCGACCTCTAGCTAGAGCTTGGCGTAATCATGGTCATAGCTGTTTCCTGTGTGAAATTGTTATCCG
CTCACAATTCCACACAACATACGAGCCGGAAGCATAAAGTGTAAAGCCTGGGGTGCCTAATGAGTGAGCT
AACTCACATTAATTGCGTTGCGCTCACTGCCCGCTTTCCAGTCGGGAAACCTGTCGTGCCAGCTGCATTA
ATGAATCGGCCAACGCGCGGGGAGAGGCGGTTTGCGTATTGGGCGCTCTTCCGCTTCCTCGCTCACTGAC
TCGCTGCGCTCGGTCGTTCGGCTGCGGCGAGCGGTATCAGCTCACTCAAAGGCGGTAATACGGTTATCCA
CAGAATCAGGGGATAACGCAGGAAAGAACATGTGAGCAAAAGGCCAGCAAAAGGCCAGGAACCGTAAAAA
GGCCGCGTTGCTGGCGTTTTTCCATAGGCTCCGCCCCCCTGACGAGCATCACAAAAATCGACGCTCAAGT
CAGAGGTGGCGAAACCCGACAGGACTATAAAGATACCAGGCGTTTCCCCCTGGAAGCTCCCTCGTGCGCT
CTCCTGTTCCGACCCTGCCGCTTACCGGATACCTGTCCGCCTTTCTCCCTTCGGGAAGCGTGGCGCTTTC
TCATAGCTCACGCTGTAGGTATCTCAGTTCGGTGTAGGTCGTTCGCTCCAAGCTGGGCTGTGTGCACGAA
CCCCCCGTTCAGCCCGACCGCTGCGCCTTATCCGGTAACTATCGTCTTGAGTCCAACCCGGTAAGACACG
ACTTATCGCCACTGGCAGCAGCCACTGGTAACAGGATTAGCAGAGCGAGGTATGTAGGCGGTGCTACAGA
GTTCTTGAAGTGGTGGCCTAACTACGGCTACACTAGAAGAACAGTATTTGGTATCTGCGCTCTGCTGAAG
CCAGTTACCTTCGGAAAAAGAGTTGGTAGCTCTTGATCCGGCAAACAAACCACCGCTGGTAGCGGTGGTT
TTTTTGTTTGCAAGCAGCAGATTACGCGCAGAAAAAAAGGATCTCAAGAAGATCCTTTGATCTTTTCTAC
GGGGTCTGACGCTCAGTGGAACGAAAACTCACGTTAAGGGATTTTGGTCATGAGATTATCAAAAAGGATC
TTCACCTAGATCCTTTTAAATTAAAAATGAAGTTTTAAATCAATCTAAAGTATATATGAGTAAACTTGGT
CTGACAGTTACCAATGCTTAATCAGTGAGGCACCTATCTCAGCGATCTGTCTATTTCGTTCATCCATAGT
TGCCTGACTCCCCGTCGTGTAGATAACTACGATACGGGAGGGCTTACCATCTGGCCCCAGTGCTGCAATG
ATACCGCGAGACCCACGCTCACCGGCTCCAGATTTATCAGCAATAAACCAGCCAGCCGGAAGGGCCGAGC
GCAGAAGTGGTCCTGCAACTTTATCCGCCTCCATCCAGTCTATTAATTGTTGCCGGGAAGCTAGAGTAAG
TAGTTCGCCAGTTAATAGTTTGCGCAACGTTGTTGCCATTGCTACAGGCATCGTGGTGTCACGCTCGTCG
TTTGGTATGGCTTCATTCAGCTCCGGTTCCCAACGATCAAGGCGAGTTACATGATCCCCCATGTTGTGCA
AAAAAGCGGTTAGCTCCTTCGGTCCTCCGATCGTTGTCAGAAGTAAGTTGGCCGCAGTGTTATCACTCAT
GGTTATGGCAGCACTGCATAATTCTCTTACTGTCATGCCATCCGTAAGATGCTTTTCTGTGACTGGTGAG
TACTCAACCAAGTCATTCTGAGAATAGTGTATGCGGCGACCGAGTTGCTCTTGCCCGGCGTCAATACGGG
ATAATACCGCGCCACATAGCAGAACTTTAAAAGTGCTCATCATTGGAAAACGTTCTTCGGGGCGAAAACT
CTCAAGGATCTTACCGCTGTTGAGATCCAGTTCGATGTAACCCACTCGTGCACCCAACTGATCTTCAGCA
TCTTTTACTTTCACCAGCGTTTCTGGGTGAGCAAAAACAGGAAGGCAAAATGCCGCAAAAAAGGGAATAA
GGGCGACACGGAAATGTTGAATACTCATACTCTTCCTTTTTCAATATTATTGAAGCATTTATCAGGGTTA
TTGTCTCATGAGCGGATACATATTTGAATGTATTTAGAAAAATAAACAAATAGGGGTTCCGCGCACATTT
CCCCGAAAAGTGCCACCTGACGTCGACGGATCGGGAGATCTCCCGATCCCCTATGGTGCACTCTCAGTAC
AATC
Features (pLannotate 1.2.2; 23 found; start..end, strand, type, name):
    185..564     +  enhancer       CMV enhancer: human cytomegalovirus immediate early enhancer
    565..768     +  promoter       CMV promoter: human cytomegalovirus (CMV) immediate early promoter
    764..797     +  LTR            5' LTR (truncated) (fragment): truncated 5' long terminal repeat (LTR) from HIV-1
    813..831     +  promoter       T7 promoter: promoter for bacteriophage T7 RNA polymerase
    873..988     -  ncRNA          H19 3: Accession: RF01974 - H19 conserved region 3
   1149..1217    -  ncRNA          H19 2: Accession: RF01973 - H19 conserved region 2
   1870..1942    +  ncRNA          mir-675: Accession: RF00897 - microRNA mir-675
   2091..2161    -  ncRNA          H19 1: Accession: RF01972 - H19 conserved region 1
   3226..3450    +  polyA_signal   bGH poly(A) signal: bovine growth hormone polyadenylation signal
   3454..3475    +  promoter       SV40 promoter (fragment): SV40 enhancer and early promoter
   3496..3924    +  rep_origin     f1 ori (sequence partly withheld): f1 bacteriophage origin of replication; arrow indicates direction of (+) strand synthesis
   3938..4267    +  promoter       SV40 promoter: SV40 enhancer and early promoter
   4334..5125    +  CDS            neo: KKA2_KLEPN - Also known as kan, nptII. Experimental evidence at protein level: Swiss-Prot protein existence level 1. Resistance to kanamycin, neomycin, paromomycin, ribostamycin, butirosin and gentamicin B. From Klebsiella pneumoniae.
   5149..5307    +  CDS            ble (fragment): BLE_KLEPN - Experimental evidence at protein level: Swiss-Prot protein existence level 1. Binding protein with a strong affinity to the bleomycin family of antibiotics. Binds to CL990; an antimitotic-antibiotic compound. From Klebsiella pneumoniae.
   5302..5423    +  polyA_signal   SV40 poly(A) signal: SV40 polyadenylation signal
   5496..5512    -  protein_bind   lac operator: The lac repressor binds to the lac operator to inhibit transcription in E. coli. This inhibition can be relieved by adding lactose or isopropyl-β-D-thiogalactopyranoside (IPTG). lac repressor encoded by lacI
   5520..5550    -  promoter       lac promoter: promoter for the E. coli lac operon
   5565..5586    -  protein_bind   CAP binding site: CAP binding activates transcription in the presence of cAMP. E. coli catabolite activator protein
   5599..5691    -  CDS            lacI (fragment): lac repressor; lacI; The lac repressor binds to the lac operator to inhibit transcription in E. coli. This inhibition can be relieved by adding lactose or isopropyl-β-D-thiogalactopyranoside (IPTG).
   5874..6462    -  rep_origin     ori: high-copy-number ColE1/pMB1/pBR322/pUC origin of replication
   6633..7493    -  CDS            AmpR: β-lactamase; bla; confers resistance to ampicillin, carbenicillin, and related antibiotics
   7494..7598    -  promoter       AmpR promoter: bla
   7657..30      -  misc_feature   bom (fragment) (across the origin): basis of mobility region from pBR322
