[The description below was written by a language model from this plasmid's Addgene catalogue record and pLannotate feature annotations shown in this document.]
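Description:
pcDNa3.1(+)_A009-H19 is a mammalian expression plasmid built on the pcDNA 3.1(+) backbone for overexpression of the human long non-coding RNA H19. It is propagated in E. coli through a high-copy ColE1/pUC-type origin under ampicillin selection (AmpR with its own bla promoter), and it also carries an f1 phage origin. For selection in mammalian cells, an SV40 enhancer/early promoter drives the neomycin phosphotransferase gene, terminated by an SV40 poly(A) signal, which allows G418 selection of stably transfected cells.

The payload is a roughly 2.3 kb human H19 insert placed between the CMV immediate-early enhancer/promoter and the bovine growth hormone polyadenylation signal. A T7 promoter lies just upstream of the insert, as is standard for this backbone. Because H19 is a non-coding transcript, no open reading frame, tag or reporter is annotated in the insert. Instead the automated annotation picks out RNA family matches: the three H19 conserved regions and the mir-675 hairpin, consistent with H19 being the host gene for this microRNA. The conserved regions are called on the minus strand while mir-675 is called on the plus strand, so insert orientation cannot be judged confidently from this table alone. Several short fragment hits (a truncated HIV-1 LTR, ble, lacI, bom) are probably backbone remnants or incidental matches rather than functional elements. The sequenced record is 7,679 nt, slightly shorter than the catalogued total of 7,762 bp. The stated purpose is H19 overexpression, and the associated publication examines the role of H19 in carcinogenesis and chemoresistance in hepatocellular carcinoma.
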