Addgene plasmid #122473: pcDNa3.1(+)_A009-H19
Purpose: human H19 overexpression plasmid
Depositing lab: Alexandra Kiemer. Depositing organization: Universitaet des Saarlandes. Publication: The long non-coding RNA H19 suppresses carcinogenesis and chemoresistance in hepatocellular carcinoma. Schultheiss CS, Laggai S, Czepukojc B, Hussein UK, List M, Barghash A, Tierling S, Hosseini K, Golob-Schwarzl N, Pokorny J, Hachenthal N, Schulz M, Helms V, Walter J, Zimmer V, Lammert F, Bohle RM, Dandolo L, Haybaeck J, Kiemer AK, Kessler SM. Cell Stress. 2017 Aug 25;1(1):37-54. doi: 10.15698/cst2017.10.105. PubMed 31225433.
Backbone
  Vector backbone: pcDNA 3.1(+)
  Backbone size w/o insert (bp): 5428
  Total vector size (bp): 7762
  Vector type: Mammalian Expression
  Selectable markers: Neomycin (select with G418)
Growth in bacteria
  Bacterial resistance: Ampicillin, 100 μg/mL
  Growth temperature: 37°C
  Growth strain: DH5alpha
  Copy number: Unknown
Gene/Insert
  Gene/Insert name: H19
  Species: H. sapiens (human)
  Insert size (bp): 2334
  GenBank ID: NR_002196.2 NR_131223.1
  Entrez Gene: H19 (a.k.a. ASM, ASM1, BWS, D11S813E, LINC00008, MIR675HG, NCRNA00008, WT2)
Terms and licenses: Academic/Nonprofit Terms; Industry Terms: Not Available to Industry
How to cite: pcDNa3.1(+)_A009-H19 was a gift from Alexandra Kiemer (Addgene plasmid # 122473)
