>Addgene plasmid #122473 | pcDNa3.1(+)_A009-H19 | depositor partial sequence | sequence record 243527 | H19 gene
GGGAGGGGGTGGGATGGGTGGGGGGTAACGGGGGAAACTGGGGAAGTGGGGAACCGAGGGGCAACCAGGG
GAAGATGGGGTGCTGGAGGAGAGCTTGTGGGAGCCAAGGAGCACCTTGGACATCTGGAGTCTGGCAGGAG
TGATGACGGGTGGAGGGGCTAGCTCGAGGCAGGGCTGGTGGGGCCTGAGGCCAGTGAGGAGTGTGGAGTA
GGCGCCCAGGCATCGTGCAGACAGGGCGACATCAGCTGGGGACGATGGGCCTGAGCTAGGGCTGGAAAGA
AGGGGGAGCCAGGCATTCATCCCGGTCACTTTTGGTTACAGGACGTGGCAGCTGGTTGGACGAGGGGAGC
TGGTGGGCAGGGTTTGATCCCAGGGCCTGGGCAACGGAGGTGTAGCTGGCAGCAGCGGGCAGGTGAGGAC
CCCATCTGCCGGGCAGGTGAGTCCCTTCCCTCCCCAGGCCTCGCTTCCCCAGCCTTCTGAAAGAAGGAGG
TTTAGGGGATCGAGGGCTGGCGGGGAGAAGCAGACACCCTCCCAGCAGAGGGGCAGGATGGGGGCAGGAG
AGTTAGCAAAGGTGACATCTTCTCGGGGGGAGCCGAGACTGCGCAAGGCTGGGGGGTTATGGGCCCGTTC
CAGGCAGAAAGAGCAAGAGGGCAGGGAGGGAGCACAGGGGTGGCCAGCGTAGGGTCCAGCACGTGGGGTG
GTACCCCAGGCCTGGGTCAGACAGGGACATGGCAGGGGACACAGGACAGAGGGGTCCCCAGCTGCCACCT
CACCCACCGCAATTCATTTAGTAGCAGGCACAGGGGCAGCTCCGGCACGGCTTTCTCAGGCCTATGCCGG
AGCCTCGAGGGCTGGAGAGCGGGAAGACAGGCAGTGCTCGGGGAGTTGCAGCAGGACGTCACCAGGAGGG
CGAAGCGGCCACGGGAGGGGGGCCCCGGGACATTGCGCAGCAAGGAGGCTGCAGGGGCTCGGCCTGCGGG
CGCCGGTCCCACGAGGCACTGCGGCCCAGGGTCTGGTGCGGAGAGGGCCCACAGTGGACTTGGTGACGCT
GTATGCCCTCACCGCTCAGCCCCTGGGGCTGGCTTGGCAGACAGTACAGCATCCAGGGGAGTCAAGGGCA
TGGGGCGAGACCAGACTAGGCGAGGCGGGCGGGGCGGAGTGAATGAGCTCTCAGGAGGGAGGATGGTGCA
GGCAGGGGTGAGGAGCGCAGCGGGCGGCGAGCGGGAGGCACTGGCCTCCAGAGCCCGTGGCCAAGGCGGG
CCTCGCGGGCGGCGACGGAGCCGGGATCGGTGCCTCAGCGTTCGGGCTGGAGACGAGGCCAGGTCTCCAG
CTGGGGTGGACGTGCCCACCAGCTGCCGAAGGCCAAGACGCCAGGTCCGGTGGACGTGACAAGCAGGACA
TGACATGGTCCGGTGTGACGGCGAGGACAGAGGAGGCGCGTCCGGCCTTCCTGAACACCTTAGGCTGGTG
GGGCTGCGGCAAGAAGCGGGTCTGTTTCTTTACTTCCTCCACGGAGTCGGCACACTATGGCTGCCCTCTG
GGCTCCCAGAACCCACAACATGAAAGAAATGGTGCTACCCAGCTCAAGCCTGGGCCTTTGAATCCGGACA
CAAAACCCTCTAGCTTGGAAATGAATATGCTGCACTTTACAACCACTGCACTACCTGACTCAGGAATCGG
CTCTGGAAGGTGAAGCTAGAGGAACCAGACCTCATCAGCCCAACATCAAAGACACCATCGGAACAGCAGC
GCCCGCAGCACCCACCCCGCACCGGCGACTCCATCTTCATGGCCACCCCCTGCGGCGGACGGTTGACCAC
CAGCCACCACATCATCCCAGAGCTGAGCTCCTCCAGCGGGATGACGCCGTCCCCACCACCTCCCTCTTCT
TCTTTTTCATCCTTCTGTCTCTTTGTTTCTGAGCTTTCCTGTCTTTCCTTTTTTCTGAGAGATTCAAAGC
CTCCACGACTCTGTTTCCCCCGTCCCTTCTGAATTTAATTTGCACTAAGTCATTTGCACTGGTTGGAGTT
GTGGAGACGGCCTTGAGTCTCAGTACGAGTGTGCGTGAGTGTGAGCCACCTTGGCAAGTGCCTGTGCAGG
GCCCGGCCGCCCTCCATCTGGGCCGGGTGACTGGGCGCCGGCTGTGTGCCCGAGGCCTCACCCTGCCCTC
GCCTAGTCTGGAAGCTCCGACCGACATCACGGAGCAGCCTTCAAGCATTCCATTACGCCCCATCTCGCTC
TGTGCCCCTCCCCACCAGGGCTTCAGCAGGAGCCCTGGACTCATCATCAATAAACACTGTTACAGCAAAA
AAAAAAAAAAAA
